Addgene plasmid #70957: pFOSGE_COF3A03
Purpose: Gateway entry clone
Depositing lab: Alexander Stark. Depositing organization: Research Institute of Molecular Pathology (IMP). Publication: Transcriptional regulators form diverse groups with context-dependent regulatory functions. Stampfel G, Kazmar T, Frank O, Wienerroither S, Reiter F, Stark A. Nature. 2015 Nov 9. doi: 10.1038/nature15545. PubMed 26550828.
Backbone
  Vector backbone: pDONR221
  Backbone manufacturer: Invitrogen
  Backbone size w/o insert (bp): 4762
  Vector type: Gateway entry vector
Growth in bacteria
  Bacterial resistance: Kanamycin, 50 μg/mL
  Growth temperature: 37°C
  Growth strain: DH5alpha
  Copy number: High Copy
Gene/Insert
  Gene/Insert name: Hira (alt names: FBgn0022786; CG12153, FBtr0071070)
  Species: D. melanogaster (fly)
  Insert size (bp): 3141
  Entrez Gene: Hira (a.k.a. Dhh, HIRA, dHira, ssm, Dmel\CG12153, CG12153)
  Cloning method: Gateway Cloning
  Sequencing primers: 5′ M13-F20; 3′ M13R
Terms and licenses: Academic/Nonprofit Terms; Industry Terms: Not Available to Industry
How to cite: pFOSGE_COF3A03 was a gift from Alexander Stark (Addgene plasmid # 70957 ; http://n2t.net/addgene:70957 ; RRID:Addgene_70957)
