[The description below was written by a language model from this plasmid's Addgene catalogue record.]
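Description:
pFOSGE_COF3A03 is a Gateway entry clone built on the Invitrogen pDONR221 backbone and carrying the Drosophila melanogaster gene Hira (CG12153, also known as ssm), recorded as an insert of about 3.1 kb corresponding to the transcript FBtr0071070. It is a high-copy bacterial plasmid maintained under kanamycin selection. The listed backbone size of roughly 4.8 kb refers to the empty donor vector. In standard Gateway cloning, a BP recombination reaction replaces the donor's counter-selection cassette with the insert, leaving the coding sequence flanked by attL sites. The record provides no feature table, so the exact site arrangement, the presence or absence of a stop codon, and the reading-frame context at the junctions cannot be confirmed here. M13 forward and reverse primer sites flanking the cloning region are listed for sequencing the insert.

As an entry clone, the plasmid has no recorded promoter, tag or reporter for expressing Hira. It serves as a shuttle from which the insert can be transferred by LR recombination into any compatible destination vector, which then supplies the promoter, fusion partners and host-specific elements. Hira encodes a histone chaperone associated with deposition of the H3.3 variant. The associated publication concerns the context-dependent regulatory functions of transcriptional regulators, which suggests this clone belongs to a larger set of fly transcription factor and cofactor open reading frames prepared for systematic functional testing, though the record states the purpose only as "Gateway entry clone".
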