>Addgene plasmid #70957 | pFOSGE_COF3A03 | depositor partial sequence | sequence record 126899 | insert
ATGCGGCTCCTTAAGCCGGCCTGGGTGCATCACGATGACAAACAGATATTCTCGGTGGATATCCATAAGG
ATTGCACGAAATTCGCGACTGGAGGGCAGGGCAGCGATTGCGGACGAGTGGTCATCTGGAATCTGCTGCC
GGTGCTCTCCGACAAGGCGGAATTCGATGCGGATGTTCCGAAGATGTTGTGCCAAATGGACCAGCATCTG
GCCTGTGTCAACTGCGTCCGCTGGTCGCAGAATGGTCAGAACCTGGCATCGGGATCCGACGATAAGCTCA
TTATGATCTGGCGCAAGTCTGCCGGTTCGAGTGGAGTTTTCGGTACCGGCGGCATGCAAAAGAATCACGA
ATCGTGGAAATGCTTCTACACACTGCGTGGTCATGATGGCGATGTCCTCGATTTGGCCTGGTCACCCAAC
GATGTCTATTTGGCCAGCTGCAGCATTGATAACACGGTGATTATCTGGGATGCCCAGGCATTTCCACATT
CGGTGGCCACTCTAAAAGGACACACGGGTCTCGTTAAGGGCGTCTCCTGGGATCCGTTGGGTCGCTTTTT
GGCCTCGCAATCCGATGACCGCAGCATCAAAATCTGGAACACCATGAACTGGAGCCTATCGCACACGATA
ACCGAACCGTTCGAGGAGTGCGGCGGTACAACGCATATCTTGAGATTGTCCTGGTCACCGGATGGCCAAT
ATCTGGTCTCTGCACATGCCATGAATGGTGGCGGACCTACCGCTCAGATAATTGAGCGCGAGGGCTGGAA
GTGCGATAAGGATTTCGTGGGTCATCGCAAGGCAGTGACGTGTGTTAGGTTTCACAATTCTATCTTGAGC
CGCCAGGAAAACGATGGCAGTCCCAGCAAACCATTGCAATACTGCTGTCTGGCTGTGGGCTCTCGTGATC
GTTCTCTATCCGTTTGGATGACCGCCCTGCAGCGTCCCATGGTTGTCATCCATGAACTGTTCAATGCTAG
CATTCTCGATTTGACGTGGGGCCCCCAGGAATGCCTGCTAATGGCCTGCAGTGTGGATGGCAGCATAGCT
TGCCTGAAGTTCACCGAAGAGGAACTGGGTAAGGCCATTTCCGAAGAAGAACAGAATGCCATTATACGAA
AGATGTATGGTAAGAACTATGTGAACGGTCTGGGAAAGTCTGCCCCAGTCTTGGAGCATCCGCAGCGATT
GCTGTTGCCTCAAGGGGACAAGCCCACAAAATTTCCACTTAGTAACAATAACGAGGCCAACCAGCGACCC
ATTAGTAAACAAACGGAAACGAGGACGAAGGATGGCAAACGTAGAATCACTCCCATGTTTATACCTCTCC
ACGAAGATGGACCCACATCGCTGAGCATGAACATTGTGTCCAGTAGTGGATCGTCTACAACAGCTTTAAC
TTCTTGCTCGGCGGCGATCGGAACGCTACCGGCTGCTGCTCCAACGGAGAGCGCTGCCACGCCCCTGATG
CCGCTGGAGCCTTTGGTTAGCAAAATAGATCTGGGTCGTCTGGATTCTAGATTGAAAACCCAACCCGCCA
GCCAGCGACGTCAATCACTGCCTTTTGACCCCGGCCAGAGCAATGAACTGTTACGGACTCCACGGCTGGA
GGAGCACCAAAGTAGCACCTGTAGTCCAAGCAATCTCAATGTAACGGCCACCGGAAAGAGTGAGTTTGTG
AAGGCCGCTCTGGACTATCGCCTGCATGTCTCGAACGGTCACCTAAAGACACAACACGGTATGCTGGCCA
AGGTAACCGCATCGGATTCCAAGGAAATGCTTTGGGAATTCTATGTTGGATCTCCGCTGGTCAATCTGAA
TCTGTGTGAAAAATACGCCATGCTGTGCTCTCTGGATGGGAGCATGCGACTAATTTCCATGGAGACGGGC
TGTCCAGTCTTTCCCGCCATCTCGCTGACCAGTTCTGCAGTGCATTGCGCCTTTAGTCCGGACAACAGTT
TGGTTGGTGTGCTGACCGAGTGCGGATTGCTGCGTATATGGGATATTGCCAAAAAGGTCGTCAGCCTGGC
CGCCGGCTGCCTGGAGCTGCTAAACAAGCATGGCACGGCCGCACAGTTCTCGGTAACGAATCAGGGCATG
CCCTTGATTGGTTTCCCCAGCGGCAACTCGTACTCCTACTCGACGAGCTTGCAATCGTGGCTGGTGCTGG
CCACCAAGGATGCGATCATGTACCACGGAATTAGGGGGACACTGCCTAGGGACATGGACCAAATGCAACA
GAAGTTTCCGCTCCTCAGCATGCAGGCCAGCAGTCAGAATTACTTTAGTTTCACTGGTAGCATGGAGTTG
AGACATTCGGAAAGCTGGCAGCAGTGCGCAAAAATCAGGTTCATCGAAAACCAGATCAAGTTATGCGAGG
CCCTCCAGTCGCTGGACGAATTACAGCACTGGCACAAGATGCTCACGTTCCAGCTGGCCACTCACGGCTC
CGAAAAGCGGATGCGTGTGTTCCTGGACGATCTGCTCAGCATGCCGGAGCCGGGAATATCACAGTTCGTG
CCAAAGTTGGAATTAATGCAGTGTGTTCTGGATACGCTCAAGCCACATTCCGAATGGAATCGTTTGCACT
CGGAGTACACGGAGCTGCTAAAGGAGTGCAAATCTGAGAGGCAGAAGGATATCTTTGCCACACCCGCTCC
GCCACAGCAAAAAACTGCCTCTTCAGCGGGTTCATCGCCAAGGTCAGGGGAGGCAACCGGTGAGGAGGTT
ACAGAAAAGGATGGTGCAACAGCAGTAGCTGCTGCCGTTGTAGCCGGTTCACGAATGGCTGTGACAACGG
GTACAAGCACTACAACAACAACAACCGCCAGCAGCTCACTTTCTTCATCCGGTTCATCCTCCTCCACTTC
CGGTTCCGGATCATCATCATCGTCATCATCCACGTCATCGCTGTCTGTGCCACAGCCAGCTCCTAGTCTC
TCGCCAGAGATCCAAACTCTAGACTCGCCCACCGTTTGCATAGATGATGAGATTTTGTCGGCCTCATCTT
CACTACCTCCGTTGGATACCTCTCCCGTGGAAGTTTCGCCAGCGTCCACGTCCGGTGGGGCTGCTTCCAC
ATCTCCGGCCGCTTCCGTAGCGGGATCAGCTCCAGTTTCCAGTTCCAAAACAGATCAGACA
