>Addgene plasmid #70957 | pFOSGE_COF3A03 | addgene partial sequence | sequence record 130426 | M13-Rev 5'-CAGGAAACAGCTATGACC-3'
ATTTTATTTTGACTGATAGTGACCTGTTCGTTGCAACAAATTGATAAGCAATGCTTTCTTATAATGCCAA
CTTTGTACAAGAAAGCTGGGTCTGTCTGATCTGTTTTGGAACTGGAAACTGGAGCTGATCCCGCTACGGA
AGCGGCCGGAGATGTGGAAGCAGCCCCACCGGACGTGGACGCTGGCGAAACTTCCACGGGAGAGGTATCC
AACGGAGGTAGTGAAGATGAGGCCGACAAAATCTCATCATCTATGCAAACGGTGGGCGAGTCTAGAGTTT
GGATCTCTGGCGAGAGACTAGGAGCTGGCTGTGGCACAGACAGCGATGACGTGGATGATGACGATGATGA
TGATCCGGAACCGGAAGTGGAGGAGGATGAACCGGATGAAGAAAGTGAGCTGCTGGCGGTTGTTGTTGTT
GTAGTGCTTGTACCCGTTGTCACAGCCATTCGTGAACCGGCTACAACGGCAGCAGCTACTGCTGTTGCAC
CATCCTTTTCTGTAACCTCCTCACCGGTTGCCTCCCCTGACCTTGGCGATGAACCCGCTGAAGAGGCAGT
TTTTTGCTGTGGCGGAGCGGGTGTGGCAAAGATATCCTTCTGCCTCTCAGATTTGCACTCCTTTAGCAGC
TCCGTGTACTCCGAGTGCAAACGATTCCATTCGGAATGTGGCTTGAGCGTATCCAGAACACACTGCATTA
ATTCCAACTTTGGCACGAACTGTGATATTCCCGGCTCCGGCATGCTGAGCAGATCGTCCAGGAACACACG
CATCCGCTTTTCGGAGCCGTGAGTGGCCAGCTGGAACGTGAGCATCTTGTGCCAGTGCTGTAATTCGTCC
